>Addgene plasmid #206194 | pMyosin-miRFP704nano | addgene full sequence | sequence record 410749 | Addgene NGS Result
TAAAGCCTGGGGTGCCTAATGAGTGAGCTAACTCACATTAATTGCGTTGCGCTCACTGCCCGCTTTCCAG
TCGGGAAACCTGTCGTGCCAGCTGCATTAATGAATCGGCCAACGCGCGGGGAGAGGCGGTTTGCGTATTG
GGCGCTCTTCCGCTTCCTCGCTCACTGACTCGCTGCGCTCGGTCGTTCGGCTGCGGCGAGCGGTATCAGC
TCACTCAAAGGCGGTAATACGGTTATCCACAGAATCAGGGGATAACGCAGGAAAGAACATGTGAGCAAAA
GGCCAGCAAAAGGCCAGGAACCGTAAAAAGGCCGCGTTGCTGGCGTTTTTCCATAGGCTCCGCCCCCCTG
ACGAGCATCACAAAAATCGACGCTCAAGTCAGAGGTGGCGAAACCCGACAGGACTATAAAGATACCAGGC
GTTTCCCCCTGGAAGCTCCCTCGTGCGCTCTCCTGTTCCGACCCTGCCGCTTACCGGATACCTGTCCGCC
TTTCTCCCTTCGGGAAGCGTGGCGCTTTCTCATAGCTCACGCTGTAGGTATCTCAGTTCGGTGTAGGTCG
TTCGCTCCAAGCTGGGCTGTGTGCACGAACCCCCCGTTCAGCCCGACCGCTGCGCCTTATCCGGTAACTA
TCGTCTTGAGTCCAACCCGGTAAGACACGACTTATCGCCACTGGCAGCAGCCACTGGTAACAGGATTAGC
AGAGCGAGGTATGTAGGCGGTGCTACAGAGTTCTTGAAGTGGTGGCCTAACTACGGCTACACTAGAAGAA
CAGTATTTGGTATCTGCGCTCTGCTGAAGCCAGTTACCTTCGGAAAAAGAGTTGGTAGCTCTTGATCCGG
CAAACAAACCACCGCTGGTAGCGGTGGTTTTTTTGTTTGCAAGCAGCAGATTACGCGCAGAAAAAAAGGA
TCTCAAGAAGATCCTTTGATCTTTTCTACGGGGTCTGACGCTCAGTGGAACGAAAACTCACGTTAAGGGA
TTTTGGTCATGAGATTATCAAAAAGGATCTTCACCTAGATCCTTTTAAATTAAAAATGAAGTTTTAAATC
AATCTAAAGTATATATGAGTAAACTTGGTCTGACAGTTACCAATGCTTAATCAGTGAGGCACCTATCTCA
GCGATCTGTCTATTTCGTTCATCCATAGTTGCCTGACTCCCCGTCGTGTAGATAACTACGATACGGGAGG
GCTTACCATCTGGCCCCAGTGCTGCAATGATACCGCGAGACCCACGCTCACCGGCTCCAGATTTATCAGC
AATAAACCAGCCAGCCGGAAGGGCCGAGCGCAGAAGTGGTCCTGCAACTTTATCCGCCTCCATCCAGTCT
ATTAATTGTTGCCGGGAAGCTAGAGTAAGTAGTTCGCCAGTTAATAGTTTGCGCAACGTTGTTGCCATTG
CTACAGGCATCGTGGTGTCACGCTCGTCGTTTGGTATGGCTTCATTCAGCTCCGGTTCCCAACGATCAAG
GCGAGTTACATGATCCCCCATGTTGTGCAAAAAAGCGGTTAGCTCCTTCGGTCCTCCGATCGTTGTCAGA
AGTAAGTTGGCCGCAGTGTTATCACTCATGGTTATGGCAGCACTGCATAATTCTCTTACTGTCATGCCAT
CCGTAAGATGCTTTTCTGTGACTGGTGAGTACTCAACCAAGTCATTCTGAGAATAGTGTATGCGGCGACC
GAGTTGCTCTTGCCCGGCGTCAATACGGGATAATACCGCGCCACATAGCAGAACTTTAAAAGTGCTCATC
ATTGGAAAACGTTCTTCGGGGCGAAAACTCTCAAGGATCTTACCGCTGTTGAGATCCAGTTCGATGTAAC
CCACTCGTGCACCCAACTGATCTTCAGCATCTTTTACTTTCACCAGCGTTTCTGGGTGAGCAAAAACAGG
AAGGCAAAATGCCGCAAAAAAGGGAATAAGGGCGACACGGAAATGTTGAATACTCATACTCTTCCTTTTT
CAATATTATTGAAGCATTTATCAGGGTTATTGTCTCATGAGCGGATACATATTTGAATGTATTTAGAAAA
ATAAACAAATAGGGGTTCCGCGCACATTTCCCCGAAAAGTGCCACCTGACGTCGACGGATCGGGAGATCT
CCCGATCCCCTATGGTGCACTCTCAGTACAATCTGCTCTGATGCCGCATAGTTAAGCCAGTATCTGCTCC
CTGCTTGTGTGTTGGAGGTCGCTGAGTAGTGCGCGAGCAAAATTTAAGCTACAACAAGGCAAGGCTTGAC
CGACAATTGCATGAAGAATCTGCTTAGGGTTAGGCGTTTTGCGCTGCTTCGCGATGTACGGGCCAGATAT
ACGCGTTGACATTGATTATTGACTAGTTATTAATAGTAATCAATTACGGGGTCATTAGTTCATAGCCCAT
ATATGGAGTTCCGCGTTACATAACTTACGGTAAATGGCCCGCCTGGCTGACCGCCCAACGACCCCCGCCC
ATTGACGTCAATAATGACGTATGTTCCCATAGTAACGCCAATAGGGACTTTCCATTGACGTCAATGGGTG
GAGTATTTACGGTAAACTGCCCACTTGGCAGTACATCAAGTGTATCATATGCCAAGTACGCCCCCTATTG
ACGTCAATGACGGTAAATGGCCCGCCTGGCATTATGCCCAGTACATGACCTTATGGGACTTTCCTACTTG
GCAGTACATCTACGTATTAGTCATCGCTATTACCATGGTGATGCGGTTTTGGCAGTACATCAATGGGCGT
GGATAGCGGTTTGACTCACGGGGATTTCCAAGTCTCCACCCCATTGACGTCAATGGGAGTTTGTTTTGGC
ACCAAAATCAACGGGACTTTCCAAAATGTCGTAACAACTCCGCCCCATTGACGCAAATGGGCGGTAGGCG
TGTACGGTGGGAGGTCTATATAAGCAGAGCTCTCTGGCTAACTAGAGAACCCACTGCTTACTGGCTTATC
GAAATTAATACGACTCACTATAGGGAGACCCAAGCTGGCTAGTTAAGCTTGGTACCATGGCAAACCTGGA
CAAGATGCTGAACACCATCGTGACCGAGGTGCGCCAGTTCCTGCAAGTGGACAGAGTGTGCGTGTTCCAG
TTCGAGGAAGATTACTCCGGCAGCGTCGTCGTGGAAGCCGTGGACGACAGATGGAACAGCATCCTGAAGA
CCCAGGTGCGGGACTGCTACTTCATGGAAACCAGAGGTGAGGAATACTTGCACGGCAGATACCAGGCCAT
CGCCGACATCTACCAGGCCAATCTGCTGGAGAGCTACAGAGACCTGCTGGGCCAGTTTCAGGTGCGGGCC
ATTCTGGCTGTCCCCATCATCAAGGGCAAGAAGCTGTGGGGCCTGCTGGTGGCCCACCAACTGGCTGCCC
CTCGGAGCTGGCAGACCTGGGAAATCGAGTTCCTGAAACAGCAAGCCGTGGTGATGGGCATCGCCATCCA
GCAGAGCGGAGGTGGTGGATCAGGAGGAAGATCTATGTCGAGCAAGAGAGCCAAGGCCAAGACCACCAAG
AAGAGGCCCCAGAGGGCTACGTCCAATGTCTTCGCCATGTTTGACCAGTCCCAGATCCAGGAGTTTAAGG
AGGCCTTCAACATGATTGATCAGAACCGCGATGGCTTCATTGATAAGGAGGACCTGCACGACATGTTGGC
CTCTCTGGGGAAGAACCCCACAGACGAGTACCTGGAGGGCATGATGAACGAGGCGCCAGGGCCCATCAAC
TTCACCATGTTCCTCACAATGTTTGGGGAGAAGCTGAACGGCACAGACCCCGAGGATGTGATCCGCAATG
CCTTTGCCTGCTTTGATGAGGAGGCCTCAGGCTTCATCCACGAGGACCACCTGAGGGAGCTGCTCACCAC
CATGGGCGACCGATTCACGGATGAGGAGGTGGACGAGATGTACCGCGAGGCACCCATTGATAAGAAGGGC
AACTTCAACTACGTGGAGTTCACTCGCATCCTCAAACACGGCGCCAAGGACAAGGACGACTAATCTAGAG
GGCCCTTCGAACAAAAACTCATCTCAGAAGAGGATCTGAATATGCATACCGGTCATCATCACCATCACCA
TTGAGTTTAAACCCGCTGATCAGCCTCGACTGTGCCTTCTAGTTGCCAGCCATCTGTTGTTTGCCCCTCC
CCCGTGCCTTCCTTGACCCTGGAAGGTGCCACTCCCACTGTCCTTTCCTAATAAAATGAGGAAATTGCAT
CGCATTGTCTGAGTAGGTGTCATTCTATTCTGGGGGGTGGGGTGGGGCAGGACAGCAAGGGGGAGGATTG
GGAAGACAATAGCAGGCATGCTGGGGATGCGGTGGGCTCTATGGCTTCTGAGGCGGAAAGAACCAGCTGG
GGCTCTAGGGGGTATCCCC
[124 nt withheld, positions 4360-4483]
C
[91 nt withheld, positions 4485-4575]
A
[49 nt withheld, positions 4577-4625]
CCTTTGACGTTGGAGTCCACGTTCTTT
[37 nt withheld, positions 4653-4689]
ACCCTATCTCGGTCTATTCTTTTGATTTATAAGGGATTTTGCCGATTTCGGCCTATTGGTTAAAAAATGA
GCTGATTTAACAAAAATTTAACGCGAATTAATTCTGTGGAATGTGTGTCAGTTAGGGTGTGGAAAGTCCC
CAGGCTCCCCAGCAGGCAGAAGTATGCAAAGCATGCATCTCAATTAGTCAGCAACCAGGTGTGGAAAGTC
CCCAGGCTCCCCAGCAGGCAGAAGTATGCAAAGCATGCATCTCAATTAGTCAGCAACCATAGTCCCGCCC
CTAACTCCGCCCATCCCGCCCCTAACTCCGCCCAGTTCCGCCCATTCTCCGCCCCATGGCTGACTAATTT
TTTTTATTTATGCAGAGGCCGAGGCCGCCTCTGCCTCTGAGCTATTCCAGAAGTAGTGAGGAGGCTTTTT
TGGAGGCCTAGGCTTTTGCAAAAAGCTCCCGGGAGCTTGTATATCCATTTTCGGATCTGATCAGCACGTG
TTGACAATTAATCATCGGCATAGTATATCGGCATAGTATAATACGACAAGGTGAGGAACTAAACCATGGC
CAAGTTGACCAGTGCCGTTCCGGTGCTCACCGCGCGCGACGTCGCCGGAGCGGTCGAGTTCTGGACCGAC
CGGCTCGGGTTCTCCCGGGACTTCGTGGAGGACGACTTCGCCGGTGTGGTCCGGGACGACGTGACCCTGT
TCATCAGCGCGGTCCAGGACCAGGTGGTGCCGGACAACACCCTGGCCTGGGTGTGGGTGCGCGGCCTGGA
CGAGCTGTACGCCGAGTGGTCGGAGGTCGTGTCCACGAACTTCCGGGACGCCTCCGGGCCGGCCATGACC
GAGATCGGCGAGCAGCCGTGGGGGCGGGAGTTCGCCCTGCGCGACCCGGCCGGCAACTGCGTGCACTTCG
TGGCCGAGGAGCAGGACTGACACGTGCTACGAGATTTCGATTCCACCGCCGCCTTCTATGAAAGGTTGGG
CTTCGGAATCGTTTTCCGGGACGCCGGCTGGATGATCCTCCAGCGCGGGGATCTCATGCTGGAGTTCTTC
GCCCACCCCAACTTGTTTATTGCAGCTTATAATGGTTACAAATAAAGCAATAGCATCACAAATTTCACAA
ATAAAGCATTTTTTTCACTGCATTCTAGTTGTGGTTTGTCCAAACTCATCAATGTATCTTATCATGTCTG
TATACCGTCGACCTCTAGCTAGAGCTTGGCGTAATCATGGTCATAGCTGTTTCCTGTGTGAAATTGTTAT
CCGCTCACAATTCCACACAACATACGAGCCGGAAGCATAAAGTG
Features (pLannotate 1.2.2; 22 found; start..end, strand, type, name):
     19..40      -  protein_bind   CAP binding site: CAP binding activates transcription in the presence of cAMP. E. coli catabolite activator protein
     53..145     -  CDS            lacI (fragment): lac repressor; lacI; The lac repressor binds to the lac operator to inhibit transcription in E. coli. This inhibition can be relieved by adding lactose or isopropyl-β-D-thiogalactopyranoside (IPTG).
    328..916     -  rep_origin     ori: high-copy-number ColE1/pMB1/pBR322/pUC origin of replication
   1087..1947    -  CDS            AmpR: β-lactamase; bla; confers resistance to ampicillin, carbenicillin, and related antibiotics
   1948..2052    -  promoter       AmpR promoter: bla
   2111..2163    -  misc_feature   bom (fragment): basis of mobility region from pBR322
   2318..2697    +  enhancer       CMV enhancer: human cytomegalovirus immediate early enhancer
   2698..2901    +  promoter       CMV promoter: human cytomegalovirus (CMV) immediate early promoter
   2897..2930    +  LTR            5' LTR (truncated) (fragment): truncated 5' long terminal repeat (LTR) from HIV-1
   2946..2964    +  promoter       T7 promoter: promoter for bacteriophage T7 RNA polymerase
   2997..3437    +  CDS            miRFP670nano: miRFP670nano is a basic (constitutively fluorescent) near ir fluorescent protein published in 2019, derived from Nostoc punctiforme. It has very low acid sensitivity. It requires the cofactor biliverdin for fluorescence.
   3465..3980    +  CDS            Myl9: MYL9_MOUSE - Also known as Myrl2. Experimental evidence at protein level: Swiss-Prot protein existence level 1. Myosin regulatory subunit that plays an important role in regulation of both smooth muscle and nonmuscle cell contractile activity via its phosphorylation. Implicated in cytokinesis, receptor capping, and cell locomotion (By similarity). In myoblasts, regulates PIEZO1-dependent cortical actomyosin assembly involved in myotube formation (PubMed:29799007). From Mus musculus (Mouse).
   4090..4314    +  polyA_signal   bGH poly(A) signal: bovine growth hormone polyadenylation signal
   4318..4339    +  promoter       SV40 promoter (fragment): SV40 enhancer and early promoter
   4360..4788    +  rep_origin     f1 ori (sequence partly withheld): f1 bacteriophage origin of replication; arrow indicates direction of (+) strand synthesis
   4802..5131    +  promoter       SV40 promoter: SV40 enhancer and early promoter
   5179..5226    +  promoter       EM7 promoter: synthetic bacterial promoter&nbsp
   5245..5619    +  CDS            BleoR: antibiotic-binding protein; Sh ble from Streptoalloteichus hindustanus; confers resistance to bleomycin, phleomycin, and Zeocin™
   5629..5754    +  CDS            ble (fragment): BLE_KLEPN - Experimental evidence at protein level: Swiss-Prot protein existence level 1. Binding protein with a strong affinity to the bleomycin family of antibiotics. Binds to CL990; an antimitotic-antibiotic compound. From Klebsiella pneumoniae.
   5749..5870    +  polyA_signal   SV40 poly(A) signal: SV40 polyadenylation signal
   5943..5959    -  protein_bind   lac operator: The lac repressor binds to the lac operator to inhibit transcription in E. coli. This inhibition can be relieved by adding lactose or isopropyl-β-D-thiogalactopyranoside (IPTG). lac repressor encoded by lacI
   5967..4       -  promoter       lac promoter (across the origin): promoter for the E. coli lac operon
