[The description below was written by a language model from this plasmid's Addgene catalogue record and pLannotate feature annotations shown in this document.]
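Description:
pMyosin-miRFP704nano is a mammalian expression plasmid built on the pcDNA3.1 backbone, about 6 kb in the sequenced record. It expresses a myosin light chain fused to the near-infrared fluorescent protein miRFP704nano. It is propagated in E. coli as a high-copy plasmid through a ColE1/pUC-type origin with ampicillin selection (AmpR, β-lactamase), and it also carries an f1 origin. The feature table shows a second marker cassette in which the SV40 early promoter and the bacterial EM7 promoter drive BleoR (Sh ble), followed by an SV40 polyadenylation signal. This suggests a Zeocin-selectable variant of the backbone, although the catalogue entry lists only ampicillin. Short lac promoter/operator, lacI and bom fragments are backbone remnants.

The payload is a 1014 bp insert cloned between KpnI and XbaI, both sites retained. It lies downstream of the human CMV immediate-early enhancer and promoter and upstream of the bGH polyadenylation signal, and a T7 promoter sits just ahead of the coding region. The fluorescent protein is at the N terminus of the fusion. The automated annotation labels it miRFP670nano, presumably because miRFP704nano is a red-shifted engineered relative of that protein; this family of small cyanobacteriochrome-derived proteins needs biliverdin as its chromophore. After a short linker comes the light chain, which the annotation matches to the myosin regulatory light chain Myl9. The best hit is the mouse protein, whereas the catalogue gives the species as rat.

According to the record, the construct is used to label myosin in mammalian cells with miRFP704nano, for near-infrared imaging of a cytoskeletal fusion.
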