Addgene plasmid #206194: pMyosin-miRFP704nano
Purpose: LC-Myosin labelled with near-infrared fluorescent protein miRFP704nano
Depositing lab: Vladislav Verkhusha. Depositing organization: University of Helsinki. Publication: Development of bright red-shifted miRFP704nano using structural analysis of miRFPnano proteins. Oliinyk OS, Pletnev S, Baloban M, Verkhusha VV. Protein Sci. 2023 Jun 22:e4709. doi: 10.1002/pro.4709. PubMed 37347539.
Backbone
  Vector backbone: pcDNA3.1
  Backbone manufacturer: Invitrogen
  Vector type: Mammalian Expression
Growth in bacteria
  Bacterial resistance: Ampicillin, 100 μg/mL
  Growth temperature: 37°C
  Growth strain: DH5alpha
  Copy number: High Copy
Gene/Insert
  Gene/Insert name: miRFP704nano-LC-Myosin
  Species: R. norvegicus (rat), Synthetic
  Insert size (bp): 1014
  Promoter: CMV
  Tag / fusion protein: miRFP704nano (N terminal on insert)
  Cloning method: Restriction Enzyme; 5′ cloning site KpnI (not destroyed); 3′ cloning site XbaI (not destroyed)
  Sequencing primers: 5′ CMV Forward; 3′ BGH Reverse
Terms and licenses: Academic/Nonprofit Terms; Industry Terms: Not Available to Industry
How to cite: pMyosin-miRFP704nano was a gift from Vladislav Verkhusha (Addgene plasmid # 206194 ; http://n2t.net/addgene:206194 ; RRID:Addgene_206194)
